>Addgene plasmid #237335 | pUC18 HA PTPL1 | addgene full sequence | sequence record 473445 | Addgene NGS Result
GCAATAAGGAAGTCTCATCATCACAGTGCATCCTTTCCTCCAAAATATCTTTTCGAAGCTGAAGGTAATA
CTGATGACACGTCAGAGTATGTTGTATTAGACTAACATCATCCATAAAAAATTTAATTCTGAAAAACAAA
GTAAAATTAACAGTGGCTTTGGTCTTTTTCTTTGGTTCTTCTTTCCATCCCTCTGGGGCCACTTTGGTTA
ATTTTAAGTCAGGATCAACAAAGAAATATTCATTATCTTTGAGGGTAGCTAAAGCAAACAAATGATGCTC
TACTAAGCCAATATGTGCCACAACCATATCAAACACATCTTTACATATAGTTTTGGTATCACAGGTCAGT
TCCAGTCTTTGCCCGTTCAGAAGCATTATGTTTACTTTCCTTCGGTTATCCTCATTCTTCCCTTTCTTAG
TAAGAATAGACCGTGGCAAATCCAAAGATATAAATGGTTCAATTGTCATTTTCACAAACTCAGGGCCAAA
GAAATTCCTCAGTTTTCTTTGAGTCATGGCTGTTTCTAGGGCAATTTCTCTTAACGGATCCCTGGTGATG
TCAAGCATGGACGCTTTGATTGTGTCTCCTGGATATAGGCTCAACCGAGACTGTCTAAGGGCCATTTTGG
CTTGTAGCTGCATCAGTTCTTCCTCTTGCCGTTTTAGCATGATCTCTTGATTAATTAAGTTGCCTTCAAA
GGGTGTTTCATATTGTCTGCTCGGTCTCTGTGACTGGCCTTGACTTAAGGTTTCATCTACCCCTGGGAGA
CCACTGCTGGATTCAAACCTCTTTGAGGCTTCACTTCTTCTCACTTGTCTGAAATCTGATTCAGAGGAAA
TAATAGATGGACTTTCACTGGAGGTACTAAAGACATCACCATGATAAGTTTTGTATCTTCGAACTGGTTC
TTCTACATTCATGGCTTCCCTCAGAACCTGAAGTTTCTTTTGTCTCTCTCGGATTCGGTCCAAAGCACTT
GATATTGCTGAGGAGGTGGGCAATTCTCGAGTGTGATATATTGGATCCATTTTCTGAGGGCCAAAGATAT
CCAAGGCTATACTTCCATCTGAGTATCTTGCCTCCTTTTTTCTAGGAGTAGTTGAAGTCCGCACTGTTAC
TGCCTCAGGGTGACAACGACGATATGTGGCAGTCTCTCCTGAAGAGAAGTCTCTGTCAGCTGTACAAAGC
AAGTCCATGGATGAAGCCCAGATCTTCTTCTTAGAAAGCACATCAATGCCAGGGATGGGTTTTTTTTCTG
GGCCACTAGTTTTGAACTGGTAAGGGGAGAATGTATTTTCAGAATCTTCACGTCCAGAATTATCTGATAA
AATGTCCTTGAAATAATTCTCATCTTGTGTATCTTTGATGGACAGAAATCCCATAGATTTACTAAGCCCT
TTGTTAAGAAAGGTCTGATGAGAGAGTGGAGGCTTTTGTATGTCTAGTACATCAGAAGTAGAGCTTCTTC
CTGTTGGTAATCCTTTTCCTCGCAATCGATCTCGAATAGCCTGGCTTCGATCAGGCTTTTGTTCACTGTT
ACAGGAAAGCTGATCTGTCCCAGAAAGATTTCCCAGAACCAGTTTTACCAAGTGTTTCACGTAGGAAAAT
GAGGGTGCACAATTGCTATTCCTAATGTGGGCACTGCAAGCATCCAGCACAGTCCGAACAGAAACTCGAG
CGTAAATAACATCCTCACACATTCCAAGCAGTATGCTGTTGAGATGATCTCCAAGCTTAATAGGTTGGCT
CTGAGGCACTTCATAATCAGCCCCCCAATACAGTGTCATTCCAAGAGAATAAATGTGGATCTTTTCAACA
TCTGAGAGAGAAGTTAGTGACTGATTTTGAAGAACCTCTGGTGCAGTGAATGCTCGAAGATCCTGATTGG
AAATATTTTCATCTGTAAATGACACACTACCAGATGGCAGCAACAGCAGAGACCATGGAGAAATGATGAA
GCCAAGGGCAGCAGGATCAGCTAGGCTTACTTTTCTGAATAATTCTTGGAGACTTTCAGCACTTTGATTT
AATACAGCCCATATTTCTTCCTCCTGAAGTGGTCCACCCCGAACCTCCAGGGCCTCAGCTAGTGACACGT
GCATGGCGTAATCTGGCACATCGTATGGGTACATGGTGGCATCGATACGCGTGGTACCAGATCTGAATTC
TGACGGTTCACTAAACGAGCTCTGCTTATATAGACCTCCCACCGTACACGCCTACCGCCCATTTGCGTCA
ACGGGGCGGGGTTATTACGACATTTTGGAAAGTCCCGTTGATTTTGGTGCCAAAACAAACTCCCATTGAC
GTCAATGGGGTGGAGACTTGGAAATCCCCGTGAGTCAAACCGCTATCCACGCCCATTGGTGTACTGCCAA
AACCGCATCACCATGGTAATAGCGATGACTAATACGTAGATGTACTGCCAAGTAGGAAAGTCCCGTAAGG
TCATGTACTGGGCATAATGCCAGGCGGGCCATTTACCGTCATTGACGTCAATAGGGGGCGGACTTGGCAT
ATGATACACTTGATGTACTGCCAAGTGGGCAGTTTACCGTAAATACTCCACCCATTGACGTCAATGGAAA
GTCCCTATTGGCGTTACTATGGGAACATACGTCATTATTGACGTCAATGGGCGGGGGTCGTTGGGCGGTC
AGCCAGGCGGGCCATTTACCGTAAGTTATGTAACGCGGAACTCCATATATGGGCTATGAACTAATGACCC
CGTAATTGATTACTATTAATAACTAGTCAATAATCAATGTCAACATGGCGGTCATATTGGACATGAGCCA
ATATAAATGTACATATTATGATATAGATACAACGTATGCAATGGCCAATAGCCAATATTGATTTATGCTA
TATAACCAATGACTAATATGGCTAATTGCCAATATTGATTCAATGTATAGATCAGCTTGGCACTGGCCGT
CGTTTTACAACGTCGTGACTGGGAAAACCCTGGCGTTACCCAACTTAATCGCCTTGCAGCACATCCCCCT
TTCGCCAGCTGGCGTAATAGCGAAGAGGCCCGCACCGATCGCCCTTCCCAACAGTTGCGCAGCCTGAATG
GCGAATGGAAATTGTAAGCGTTAATATTTTGTTAAAATTCGCGTTAAATTTTTGTTAAATCAGCTCATTT
TTTAACCAATAGGCCGAAATCGGCAAAATCCCTTATAAATCAAAAGAATAGACCGAGATAGGGT
[37 nt withheld, positions 3215-3251]
AAAGAACGTGGACTCCAACGTCAAAGG
[49 nt withheld, positions 3279-3327]
T
[91 nt withheld, positions 3329-3419]
G
[124 nt withheld, positions 3421-3544]
CAGGTGGCACTTTTCGGGGAAATGTGCGCGGAACCCCTATTTGTTTATTTTTCTAAATACATTCAAATAT
GTATCCGCTCATGAGACAATAACCCTGATAAATGCTTCAATAATATTGAAAAAGGAAGAGTATGAGTATT
CAACATTTCCGTGTCGCCCTTATTCCCTTTTTTGCGGCATTTTGCCTTCCTGTTTTTGCTCACCCAGAAA
CGCTGGTGAAAGTAAAAGATGCTGAAGATCAGTTGGGTGCACGAGTGGGTTACATCGAACTGGATCTCAA
CAGCGGTAAGATCCTTGAGAGTTTTCGCCCCGAAGAACGTTTTCCAATGATGAGCACTTTTAAAGTTCTG
CTATGTGGCGCGGTATTATCCCGTATTGACGCCGGGCAAGAGCAACTCGGTCGCCGCATACACTATTCTC
AGAATGACTTGGTTGAGTACTCACCAGTCACAGAAAAGCATCTTACGGATGGCATGACAGTAAGAGAATT
ATGCAGTGCTGCCATAACCATGAGTGATAACACTGCGGCCAACTTACTTCTGACAACGATCGGAGGACCG
AAGGAGCTAACCGCTTTTTTGCACAACATGGGGGATCATGTAACTCGCCTTGATCGTTGGGAACCGGAGC
TGAATGAAGCCATACCAAACGACGAGCGTGACACCACGATGCCTGTAGCAATGGCAACAACGTTGCGCAA
ACTATTAACTGGCGAACTACTTACTCTAGCTTCCCGGCAACAATTAATAGACTGGATGGAGGCGGATAAA
GTTGCAGGACCACTTCTGCGCTCGGCCCTTCCGGCTGGCTGGTTTATTGCTGATAAATCTGGAGCCGGTG
AGCGTGGGTCTCGCGGTATCATTGCAGCACTGGGGCCAGATGGTAAGCCCTCCCGTATCGTAGTTATCTA
CACGACGGGGAGTCAGGCAACTATGGATGAACGAAATAGACAGATCGCTGAGATAGGTGCCTCACTGATT
AAGCATTGGTAACTGTCAGACCAAGTTTACTCATATATACTTTAGATTGATTTAAAACTTCATTTTTAAT
TTAAAAGGATCTAGGTGAAGATCCTTTTTGATAATCTCATGACCAAAATCCCTTAACGTGAGTTTTCGTT
CCACTGAGCGTCAGACCCCGTAGAAAAGATCAAAGGATCTTCTTGAGATCCTTTTTTTCTGCGCGTAATC
TGCTGCTTGCAAACAAAAAAACCACCGCTACCAGCGGTGGTTTGTTTGCCGGATCAAGAGCTACCAACTC
TTTTTCCGAAGGTAACTGGCTTCAGCAGAGCGCAGATACCAAATACTGTTCTTCTAGTGTAGCCGTAGTT
AGGCCACCACTTCAAGAACTCTGTAGCACCGCCTACATACCTCGCTCTGCTAATCCTGTTACCAGTGGCT
GCTGCCAGTGGCGATAAGTCGTGTCTTACCGGGTTGGACTCAAGACGATAGTTACCGGATAAGGCGCAGC
GGTCGGGCTGAACGGGGGGTTCGTGCACACAGCCCAGCTTGGAGCGAACGACCTACACCGAACTGAGATA
CCTACAGCGTGAGCTATGAGAAAGCGCCACGCTTCCCGAAGGGAGAAAGGCGGACAGGTATCCGGTAAGC
GGCAGGGTCGGAACAGGAGAGCGCACGAGGGAGCTTCCAGGGGGAAACGCCTGGTATCTTTATAGTCCTG
TCGGGTTTCGCCACCTCTGACTTGAGCGTCGATTTTTGTGATGCTCGTCAGGGGGGCGGAGCCTATGGAA
AAACGCCAGCAACGCGGCCTTTTTACGGTTCCTGGCCTTTTGCTGGCCTTTTGCTCACATGTTCTTTCCT
GCGTTATCCCCTGATTCTGTGGATAACCGTATTACCGCCTTTGAGTGAGCTGATACCGCTCGCCGCAGCC
GAACGACCGAGCGCAGCGAGTCAGTGAGCGAGGAAGCGGAAGAGCGCCCAATACGCAAACCGCCTCTCCC
CGCGCGTTGGCCGATTCATTAATGCAGCTGGCACGACAGGTTTCCCGACTGGAAAGCGGGCAGTGAGCGC
AACGCAATTAATGTGAGTTAGCTCACTCATTAGGCACCCCAGGCTTTACACTTTATGCTTCCGGCTCGTA
TGTTGTGTGGAATTGTGAGCGGATAACAATTTCACACAGGAAACAGCTATGACATGATTACGAATTTAAT
ACGACTCACTATAGGGAATTAACTTTCTGGTTTTTCAGTTCCTCGAGGAGCTTTTTGCAAAAGCCTAGGC
CTCCAAAAAAGCCTCCTCACTACTTCTGGAATAGCTCAGAGGCCGAGGCGGCCTCGGCCTCTGCATAAAT
AAAAAAAATTAGTCAGCCATGGGGCGGAGAATGGGCGGAACTGGGCGGAGTTAGGGGCGGGATGGGCGGA
GTTAGGGGCGGGACTATGGTTGCTGACTAATTGAGATGCATGCTTTGCATACTTCTGCCTGCTGGGGAGC
CTGGGGACTTTCCACACCTGGTTGCTGACTAATTGAGATGCATGCTTTGCATACTTCTGCCTGCTGGGGA
GCCTGGGGACTTTCCACACCCTAACTGACACACATTCCACAGCCAAGCTGGCCGCGTACCCAATTCAACA
GGCATCTACTGAGTGGACCCAACGCATGAGAGGACAGTGCCAAGCAAGCAACTCAAATGTCCCACCGGTT
GGGCATGGCCAGGTAGCCTATGCTGTGTCTGGACGTCCTCCTGCTGGTATAGTTATTTTAAAATCAGAAG
GACAGGGAAGGGAGCAGTGGTTCACGCCTGTAATCCCAGCAATTTGGGAGGCCAAGGTGGGTAGATCACC
TGAGATTAGGAGTTGGAGACCAGCCTGGCCAATATGGTGAAACCCCGTCTCTACCAAAAAAACAAAAATT
AGCTGAGCCTGGTCATGCATGCCTGGAATCCCAACAACTCGGGAGGCTGAGGCAGGAGAATCGCTTGAAC
CCAGGAGGCGGAGATTGCAGTGAGCCAAGATTGTGCCACTGCACTCCAGCTTGGTTCCCAATAGACCCCG
CAGGCCCTACAGGTTGTCTTCCCAACTTGCCCCTTGCTCCATACCACCCCCCTCCACCCCATAATATTAT
AGAAGGACACCTAGTCAGACAAAATGATGCAACTTAATTTTATTAGGACAAGGCTGGTGGGCACTGGAGT
GGCAACTTCCAGGGCCAGGAGAGGCACTGGGGAGGGGTCACAGGGATGCCACCCGGGATCCTCTAGAGTC
GACGGTATCGATAAGCTTGATATCGAATTCCGTTGCTGTCGATGCATGTTGTATGAACTTGCTGCTCTGT
GATCTTTATTTTGGATAGAGAGCAGGAGTCTGCTGGAGGTTAAGGAGAGAAATGGAAATGCATCCAGAGG
CTCTTTTCATGTCACTTCAGAAGCTGAGGCTGCTGTTTTTGCTCTTCTTCTGCTTGAAGACGTGTCAGGA
CATAAAGGATGACTTGATAGCAGAAAATATATTGATCCTCTGTCTGAACCATTCCGTGTCTTTGTAGTCT
CATGCAGCGCACCAAATCAGAGATGTCAAAATCAAGATCCTGACTGATTAATCCCAGAACCACATCTATG
CAAATCAGGGTCCCTGAACGTCCAATGCCAGCACTGCAGTGCGTAATGATTGGGCCTGATCTGTGGATGT
GTCTCATGTAGGAGATAAAAGTAAGCAGATCATCTGGTTGAGAAGGTGTATCATGGTCTGGCCAGGCAGT
GAAATTCAGATGAGAAATATGGCGCACCTCTCTGGTCTGAATATCTTCAAGGGTCATTGCCCTCACCACA
AAGCCCTTCAGCTGCTGCATTCTCACAAGAGCCAGTCGAAGTCTGTTGCTGACCATTGTTGTTTTGCCTA
GGATGTTGGGCCAATAGCGCTGGCATTTGATTTTTTCTCCTTCTACTTCTTGAGTCATCATGGCTATCAC
TGTGGATTTTTGCTCCCAAATCATCTGCCAGAAGTCTCCAACAGTTGTAGGCAGTGGTCCTTGGCAGGCA
ATGTAAACGAACTCTTCTTTCCCAACTGGTATCTTAATGAAGCTGGCATTGATATAGCCACCTTCATCTC
CAAGAGGCACTCTTGTAGCATCATAGGGAAGTATATTTTTATATCTGTTCTTCCTTCTGTTTTCCTTAGT
TTGCCCAATTAGACACTGATCCAAAGGTTTTAATTCTTGAAGATTCTCCAGCTCCTTAGAAGGAATTCCT
TGATCTAGCAAACCCCGCAGGACTCGAATGACTGATTTTAAGTTGGCACCCGTGTATTTACCAGAGGGAA
GCACTTTGACGACAGGGAGTACAGCGAGCTCATCGTTTGTCAGAAAGGAATGATCTTTATCAGAATCTTC
ATGGTTTGTTCTCTCTATTGGCAACTCATCATTTCCCCATGTTATTTCATCATCATCAGTCTTCTTTTCT
TGTGGCTTCTGAATTAAGCTTTCACTTTTTACTTTTTCTTCACAATATTCTTCACAGCCATTCATTTTGG
TGGCCTCAGTAAAATACTCAGGTAAAGGTGAACCATCGCAGTCTGTATCTTCTGTTCTCTCTTCTGATAA
CTTCCCATTCATCTTTAATGTACCTGGACCACAGGAGTCTCCTGCTGCATTATTTTCGTTTAAAAGATTC
TGGGCTTCCTCATCCACAACATCCAGCAGAGACTGGATAACTTCAGCTTCTTGGGAATCATCATAAATGT
CATCTTCTTGTATATAAGATTCTTTGGGCAGAGTCAAGTTTGGTGATCCCTTTATCTGATAAGTAGAACA
TTTTCCTTTGGGGTACGATATTTCATTTATTTCTTCCCCAGCAACCGTGGAGAATGAATCATTAGGAGTG
AGGGCAGGCTGGCTGCAAGACCCCACACTGTAGGAACCATTGCCTTTGGTTGACTTTGGAGCTGAAACAG
CAGACCTCTTTGAGCTGGGGACCACTGGAAGATCATTTCTTGTTGCTTTCAATACCAATGAAGGAAGTGA
CATGTCTAATGCTCTGTTAACTTCCTCCAAGGTCATTCCTTGTGTGCTGACTCCGTTCACATAATGGATG
ACATCTAATAGCTGGAGATTACCCTCAATGGCTGCGACGGACCTTGGATTAATATCACTAATATATACCA
CTTGATAAAGGCTGTCATGACCTCCACATAAGGAAAAACCCAACTCCTCTTTGTTGCACGTTAGTGTTAT
GTCCGGTAGCAAATGAGGCAACATTGGTATTCTGGGTAATTCTAGAACTCGTCCAATAACTAATCTGACT
GTTTTGGATGCAGCCCGGAGCAGATTAACTGCATCTGTATGAGTCATATTAGTAACATCTGTATCATTAA
CCTTTATGAGCCGGTCCCCAGGTTTTAGCCTTCCATCACTTTTGGCTGGATCCTGTATGACATCATGAAC
ATAACAACCAATTCTCTGATTGCCTTTGGTTACTGTAAAACCCAGGCTTCCTTTTTCTGATTTAATTAGG
GTAATGAGGAGTTCTACTTCCAGTTCAAAGTCTTCAAGGTGATTTTCCAAGTCATTTTTCAAAGGTGTCC
AGTTTTCTTGTCTAGTTGGTTCAGAAATGTGATGTATATGATACTTATCCATCGAACTAGAGGAAGCAGA
TTCTGATTGGGGTTGATAACTCTGCCCAGGAGCCATATCCGGTGGTAGAGGGGAAGGATTACTGTCCTCA
AACTCTGGTTTATTGGGAATTTTCTGAGGATAGTAAAACATGGTACAAATGGTATCTTCTTGACTCTTGG
GTGCTTCATGATGACTCTGTGCCTGTGATACCATGTTGCTTAGAGTCTGATGCAAAGCTGAACTCCAGGT
CGAATTTGATATGTTTGCTGGAGCTGTCACTAAGTCATCTTCTCCACTCCCACTGCTGTCACTGTAACTG
TCTCTTCTGGATGGGGACTTGCACTGTTTTTTGCTTTTGTCTGACATTTCATTTTCATCTGAGCTGGTGC
TTTGCTCCACACATGATGGCTGAGAAGAGTCTTTACTGCTGTTTGGAAGTACTTGTGCTGGAGACTGAAG
TGGGGTCAAAAGCGCAGTATCAATTTCCGGTAGCACACCAGGTGGAGGTCTGCAGAGAAGCAAGAATACT
TCTGGAGCAGTTCCCCTGAGAGCAGATATGACTTCCTGCTGAGATAGTCCTTTCAAAGAGGCTCCATTCA
CTTTCAAGATAACATCTCCTACATCAATTTTTCCACTTTCTGCTGCTGGCTGTCCAGGAAAGAGCTTTTT
AACCCTTACTATGCTGGCATTAATTTGCTCCGGTATAAGATTATCTTCTCGAGAAAAACTGAATCCTAGA
CCTGAGCTATTTTTAAATAATTTTACCTCAAATGTATTTTCTTCAGTGACAAAGCTGTAGTCTTTGACCT
GAGTTGTTTTCTTCACTTTTTCTGGGCCTTGACCTTGGGCATTCTGATCTGAAAGGGTACACTGTGGGGT
TACCGGGACATGTTCTTTAGATGTTGGAGATTGTCCCTTTTCTAATAACAGATGAACCACCTGTCCTGTA
TTTCTCAGTGTTTCCACAGCTTGCTTATGGGTGGCTCCTTCTAGACTAACTCCATTGACAGCTAGGACGC
GATCACCTTTGTGAATTCTACCATCAGACTCTGCTGCTCCCTGGGGAATAACAGCTTTCACATAAATGCC
ACCATGTCTGACACTCGTATTCACACCTCCCGTGACACTTATCCCCAAGCTGTTATCATTTTTAGCCAGT
TCAACCTCAAAGATATCTCCAGGCTTAGGAGGTGATGAAGAAAAAGTTTTAAAATTCATCTTGTTGGATG
TATTCACTGAAGAGGAAGATTCCTGTTTTGGTGTTTGATGATCCTGACTGCTGGAGTAAGTGGCTTCATC
CATGTCTGAATCTCCACGGTCTGAGTAATCAGTTACATCAGAAATGCCTGGCTTTTTAGTTTTGCTTTGG
TTACTATCAGTGAAAGTCTCTTTCTCGGTGGCTTTGGATATTACAGATGGGGAAGGGCTGCCATGCTGTG
ATTCCTGCCAGGTTTGGTCACCTAAATGGCTGGCAAAGAAACCATTGACCTGGCTTTGAGACAAGCTGGC
ACTCTCAGTCCTGGAATCTTGAGAACTCAGGCTTCCTTCCCGCAGGCCCCCAGACGGCCCAAAGGAGTTC
TCCGAGATGTGCCTCAGGGTACCACGTGACCAGTGGTGATCCTTGGAAGAAGAATCTATAGCACTGTCTT
GCATGTAGGAAGATTTCTTCATGTAGTTTTTCATCTCATTGGTGAGATGCACAGGAGTAGAAGGCACTTT
GGATATCTTTTCTTTTGGCTGAGAGATAACAAGTGTCACATCTTCAGGTGCATTTTGCAAAATTTCAATT
GCAGCATGGTGGCTGACTCCCTCCAGACTCACACTATTCACAGATATCAAACGGTCTCCTGGCTTCAAGC
ATCCATCCAAGTCAGCTGGTCCTCCAGGGGCAACTGAACTGATAAATATGCCTAGGTCCAGTCTTCCCAT
CTTCTCCCCACCAATAATTTGAAATCCCAAGCCATACTTTGCATCTTTTTTCAGGTTCACTAAGGTGATC
TCCCTTTCTGGTGAAGATACTATGCTCCATCTTTTGTGTAGCACATCTAGAACATATGCTTGCCCAGGGT
CTTCAATGGATGAGGAGTCTGATTCATGTTTCCTCCTTTCAGGACTTCTATTTAAACTCGCAACAGACTT
TGAATTATTAAGTTTTGTCACTCCTGCCAAAGATTCTGCATCAGATCTTGACATCTGGTGAGAAGGTTTT
CCCACCAACTCTGCAACGGTTTGTGGTGGGGGTTCCATGTTAACAATGACATTTTTCCGATGTGGATAGA
GAGAGGCCTGACTGAGATCATGGTATGATTTACTCATCTCTCTAGGCTTTTCCTCCCATGAAGCTTTGTC
ATTCTTCTCTTTTGAACTGTTTTGCAATGGCTGGTAAAGCGACAGCTCTGAGCAGGATAGCCTCTTCAGA
ATCTCAGCTTGAACTGATAAAGGTCGAACAGCAAGTTTGTTGAGGGTGCTGCTGGCCAGACTGCCAGTGC
TGATTGCTCGTCCCATATTAAATCCTCTAACAGACTCTGCTTGGAGATTCAGGCTCCTAAACGAAGCTCT
CTCAATATCTTGGGCATCTTGGTTGCTCTGTCTTGCTCTCATCTGTAGCTGGAACTTATGCTGGTAAGAG
CAGAGGTGCAGCAGGTACTGGCATATCTTACTGTTGTCTGTCTGGAAGCCATGTTTTATTCCATCTGATG
TATTTTGCAATGTGATTTTCTTTTTAGAAAAAGATATTTTCTTGGTTTCCCTCCATGGAAAGCGAAGGAC
CAATGTGCGCACTCCATTGTGAACTTCAAACACAAGGACACCTTTAGAACAGACTCCAAGCAATATTCCT
GTTTGTGACTTCTTCTCAGGGTGCACTCGGTGAAAATGAACTCCATATTCTGTCAGTCTTTGGCAGACCT
TTAAAAATTCTAACTCTGTCTCTTTTTCAGAAGCTCCCACATAGGTATTATGCAATTTGGGTAACTCTTC
TTTGATATAGGATAAATCAAGTTTCTCCATCACTCTGGCGGGCAAATAGTGCTCCATTCTAAAGTAAGAC
ACACCATGAACCTCTGGTTGATAATCTCCATACTCAGCCTGGAGAGCCAAGGATGCCA
Features (pLannotate 1.2.2; 17 found; start..end, strand, type, name):
   2106..2131    -  CDS            3xHA (fragment): three tandem HA epitope tags
   2191..2390    -  promoter       CMV promoter: human cytomegalovirus (CMV) immediate early promoter
   2392..2771    -  enhancer       CMV enhancer: human cytomegalovirus immediate early enhancer
   2931..3085    +  CDS            lacZα (fragment): LacZα fragment of β-galactosidase; lacZ fragment
   3116..3544    -  rep_origin     f1 ori (sequence partly withheld): f1 bacteriophage origin of replication; arrow indicates direction of (+) strand synthesis
   3571..3675    +  promoter       AmpR promoter: bla
   3676..4536    +  CDS            AmpR: β-lactamase; bla; confers resistance to ampicillin, carbenicillin, and related antibiotics
   4707..5295    +  rep_origin     ori: high-copy-number ColE1/pMB1/pBR322/pUC origin of replication
   5478..5570    +  CDS            lacI (fragment): lac repressor; lacI; The lac repressor binds to the lac operator to inhibit transcription in E. coli. This inhibition can be relieved by adding lactose or isopropyl-β-D-thiogalactopyranoside (IPTG).
   5583..5604    +  protein_bind   CAP binding site: CAP binding activates transcription in the presence of cAMP. E. coli catabolite activator protein
   5619..5649    +  promoter       lac promoter: promoter for the E. coli lac operon
   5653..5675    +  protein_bind   lac operator (fragment): The lac repressor binds to the lac operator to inhibit transcription in E. coli. This inhibition can be relieved by adding lactose or isopropyl-β-D-thiogalactopyranoside (IPTG). lac repressor encoded by lacI
   5711..5729    +  promoter       T7 promoter: promoter for bacteriophage T7 RNA polymerase
   5768..6097    -  promoter       SV40 promoter: SV40 enhancer and early promoter
   6126..6748    -  polyA_signal   hGH poly(A) signal: human growth hormone polyadenylation signal
   6762..6795    -  misc_feature   MCS (fragment): pBluescript multiple cloning site
   6919..2104    -  CDS            PTPN13 (across the origin): PTN13_HUMAN - Also known as PNP1, PTP1E, PTPL1. Experimental evidence at protein level: Swiss-Prot protein existence level 1. Tyrosine phosphatase which regulates negatively FAS-induced apoptosis and NGFR-mediated pro-apoptotic signaling (PubMed:15611135). May regulate phosphoinositide 3-kinase (PI3K) signaling through dephosphorylation of PIK3R2 (PubMed:23604317). From Homo sapiens (Human).
