[The description below was written by a language model from this plasmid's Addgene catalogue record and pLannotate feature annotations shown in this document.]
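Description:
pUC18 HA PTPL1 is a 12.2 kb ampicillin-resistant, high-copy plasmid carrying the human tyrosine phosphatase PTPL1 (gene PTPN13, also known as FAP-1 or PTP-BAS) with an N-terminal HA epitope tag. It is propagated in E. coli through a pUC/ColE1-type origin and selected by the β-lactamase (AmpR) gene driven by its own promoter. An f1 phage origin and remnants of the lac region (lacZα and lacI fragments, CAP site, lac promoter and operator) are also present, along with a T7 promoter and a fragment of a pBluescript-type polylinker.

The catalogue lists the backbone as pUC18, the vector type as bacterial expression, and the purpose as protein purification from bacteria. The annotated sequence does not fit that description well. The PTPN13 coding sequence, which spans the numbering origin of the circular record, lies on the reverse strand. It sits immediately downstream of the human CMV immediate-early enhancer and promoter and a short HA tag segment (annotated as a fragment of a 3xHA element), and it is followed by a human growth hormone polyadenylation signal. This is a mammalian expression cassette, and an SV40 enhancer/early promoter region is also found nearby. The lac and T7 promoters are on the opposite strand from the insert and so are not positioned to transcribe it. The f1 origin and pBluescript-like elements likewise suggest a backbone more elaborate than plain pUC18.

On the sequence evidence, the construct seems suited to CMV-driven expression of HA-tagged PTPL1 in mammalian cells, with the tag allowing detection or immunoprecipitation. The feature annotation links PTPN13 to regulation of PI3K signalling through dephosphorylation of PIK3R2 (p85β), and the associated study concerns control of p85β. The cloning sites used are not recorded.
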