Addgene plasmid #237335: pUC18 HA PTPL1
Purpose: expression in bacterial cells for protein purification
Depositing lab: Michele Pagano. Depositing organization: NYU Grossman School of Medicine. Publication: FBXL2- and PTPL1-mediated degradation of p110-free p85beta regulatory subunit controls the PI(3)K signalling cascade. Kuchay S, Duan S, Schenkein E, Peschiaroli A, Saraf A, Florens L, Washburn MP, Pagano M. Nat Cell Biol. 2013 May;15(5):472-80. doi: 10.1038/ncb2731. Epub 2013 Apr 21. PubMed 23604317.
Backbone
  Vector backbone: pUC18
  Vector type: Bacterial Expression
Growth in bacteria
  Bacterial resistance: Ampicillin, 100 μg/mL
  Growth temperature: 37°C
  Growth strain: DH5alpha
  Copy number: High Copy
Gene/Insert
  Gene/Insert name: PTPL1
  Species: H. sapiens (human)
  Entrez Gene: PTPN13 (a.k.a. FAP-1, PNP1, PTP-BAS, PTP-BL, PTP1E, PTPL1, PTPLE, hPTP1E)
  Tag / fusion protein: HA (N terminal on insert)
  Cloning method: Restriction Enzyme; 5′ cloning site Unknown (unknown if destroyed)
Terms and licenses: Academic/Nonprofit Terms; Industry Terms: Not Available to Industry
How to cite: pUC18 HA PTPL1 was a gift from Michele Pagano (Addgene plasmid # 237335 ; http://n2t.net/addgene:237335 ; RRID:Addgene_237335)
